Addgene plasmid #194184: pCMV6-ZNF354C_mutant_D17A-V18A
Purpose: Expresses ZNF354C with mutated KRAB domain (D17A, V18A mutation)
Depositing lab: Ralf Brandes & Matthias Leisegang. Depositing organization: Goethe-Universitaet Frankfurt am Main. Publication: ZNF354C is a transcriptional repressor that inhibits endothelial angiogenic sprouting. Oo JA, Irmer B, Gunther S, Warwick T, Palfi K, Izquierdo Ponce J, Teichmann T, Pfluger-Muller B, Gilsbach R, Brandes RP, Leisegang MS. Sci Rep. 2020 Nov 5;10(1):19079. doi: 10.1038/s41598-020-76193-0. PubMed 33154469.
Backbone
  Vector backbone: pCMV6
  Vector type: Mammalian Expression
Growth in bacteria
  Bacterial resistance: Kanamycin, 50 μg/mL
  Growth temperature: 37°C
  Growth strain: DH5alpha
  Copy number: High Copy
Gene/Insert
  Gene/Insert name: ZNF354C (alt name: KID3)
  Species: H. sapiens (human)
  Mutation: KRAB domain mutant D17A/V18A
  Entrez Gene: ZNF354C (a.k.a. KID3)
  Promoter: CMV
  Tag / fusion protein: Myc-DDK (N terminal on insert)
  Cloning method: Restriction Enzyme; 5′ cloning site Unknown (unknown if destroyed)
Terms and licenses: Academic/Nonprofit Terms; Industry Terms: Not Available to Industry
How to cite: pCMV6-ZNF354C_mutant_D17A-V18A was a gift from Ralf Brandes & Matthias Leisegang (Addgene plasmid # 194184 ; http://n2t.net/addgene:194184 ; RRID:Addgene_194184)
