[The description below was written by a language model from this plasmid's Addgene catalogue record and pLannotate feature annotations shown in this document.]
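Description:
pCMV6-ZNF354C_mutant_D17A-V18A is a mammalian expression plasmid on the pCMV6 backbone that encodes human ZNF354C (also known as KID3), a KRAB zinc-finger protein described as a transcriptional repressor, carrying two alanine substitutions (D17A and V18A) in its KRAB domain. The sequenced record is 6,336 nt. Expression is driven by the human cytomegalovirus immediate-early enhancer and promoter, with a T7 promoter just upstream of the coding region that could serve for in vitro transcription, and transcripts are terminated by the human growth hormone polyadenylation signal. The catalogue lists a Myc-DDK (Myc plus FLAG) tag as N-terminal on the insert. The automated annotation, however, detects a FLAG-type epitope fragment downstream of the ZNF354C coding region and just before the poly(A) signal, which suggests a C-terminal position; the record does not resolve this discrepancy. The annotation also labels only the first part of the open reading frame as ZNF354C, leaving the remainder up to the tag unannotated.

Propagation in E. coli relies on a high-copy ColE1/pUC-type origin with kanamycin selection. The Tn5 NeoR/KanR gene sits behind tandem bacterial (AmpR) and SV40 early promoters and is followed by an HSV TK poly(A) signal, so the same marker can confer G418 resistance in mammalian cells. An f1 origin is also present, alongside small remnants of lacZα, M13 ori, ble and a bGH poly(A) signal. The construct is intended for overexpressing a KRAB-domain mutant of ZNF354C, presumably for comparison with the wild-type protein to test how far its repressor activity depends on the KRAB domain; the associated study concerns ZNF354C in endothelial angiogenic sprouting.
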