Features (pLannotate 1.2.2; 16 found; start..end, strand, type, name):
      1..25      +  rep_origin     M13 ori (fragment): M13 bacteriophage origin of replication; arrow indicates direction of (+) strand synthesis
     29..183     -  CDS            lacZα (fragment): LacZα fragment of β-galactosidase; lacZ fragment
    343..722     +  enhancer       CMV enhancer: human cytomegalovirus immediate early enhancer
    724..923     +  promoter       CMV promoter: human cytomegalovirus (CMV) immediate early promoter
    952..970     +  promoter       T7 promoter: promoter for bacteriophage T7 RNA polymerase
   1029..1691    +  CDS            ZNF354C (fragment): Z354C_HUMAN - Also known as KID3. Experimental evidence at protein level: Swiss-Prot protein existence level 1. May function as a transcription repressor. Binds to 5'-CCACA- 3' core sequence. Suppresses osteogenic effects of RUNX2. May be involved in osteoblastic differentiation (By similarity). Plays a role in postnatal myogenesis, may be involved in the regulation of satellite cells self-renewal (By similarity). From Homo sapiens (Human).
   2550..2574    +  CDS            3xFLAG (fragment): three tandem FLAG® epitope tags
   2620..3242    +  polyA_signal   hGH poly(A) signal: human growth hormone polyadenylation signal
   3391..3979    -  rep_origin     ori: high-copy-number ColE1/pMB1/pBR322/pUC origin of replication
   4201..4217    +  polyA_signal   bGH poly(A) signal (fragment): bovine growth hormone polyadenylation signal
   4308..4355    -  polyA_signal   HSV TK poly(A) signal: herpes simplex virus thymidine kinase polyadenylation signal (Cole and Stacy, 1985)
   4414..4566    -  CDS            ble (fragment): BLE_KLEPN - Experimental evidence at protein level: Swiss-Prot protein existence level 1. Binding protein with a strong affinity to the bleomycin family of antibiotics. Binds to CL990; an antimitotic-antibiotic compound. From Klebsiella pneumoniae.
   4587..5381    -  CDS            NeoR/KanR: aminoglycoside phosphotransferase from Tn5; aph(3')-II (or nptII); confers resistance to neomycin, kanamycin, and G418 (Geneticin®)
   5416..5773    -  promoter       SV40 promoter: SV40 enhancer and early promoter
   5775..5879    -  promoter       AmpR promoter: bla
   5906..6334    +  rep_origin     f1 ori (sequence partly withheld): f1 bacteriophage origin of replication; arrow indicates direction of (+) strand synthesis
>Addgene plasmid #194184 | pCMV6-ZNF354C_mutant_D17A-V18A | addgene full sequence | sequence record 382000 | Addgene NGS Result
AACAAAATATTAACGCTTACAATTTCCATTCGCCATTCAGGCTGCGCAACTGTTGGGAAGGGCGATCGGT
GCGGGCCTCTTCGCTATTACGCCAGCTGGCGAAAGGGGGATGTGCTGCAAGGCGATTAAGTTGGGTAACG
CCAGGGTTTTCCCAGTCACGACGTTGTAAAACGACGGCCAGTGCCAAGCTGATCTATACATTGAATCAAT
ATTGGCAATTAGCCATATTAGTCATTGGTTATATAGCATAAATCAATATTGGCTATTGGCCATTGCATAC
GTTGTATCTATATCATAATATGTACATTTATATTGGCTCATGTCCAATATGACCGCCATGTTGACATTGA
TTATTGACTAGTTATTAATAGTAATCAATTACGGGGTCATTAGTTCATAGCCCATATATGGAGTTCCGCG
TTACATAACTTACGGTAAATGGCCCGCCTGGCTGACCGCCCAACGACCCCCGCCCATTGACGTCAATAAT
GACGTATGTTCCCATAGTAACGCCAATAGGGACTTTCCATTGACGTCAATGGGTGGAGTATTTACGGTAA
ACTGCCCACTTGGCAGTACATCAAGTGTATCATATGCCAAGTCCGCCCCCTATTGACGTCAATGACGGTA
AATGGCCCGCCTGGCATTATGCCCAGTACATGACCTTACGGGACTTTCCTACTTGGCAGTACATCTACGT
ATTAGTCATCGCTATTACCATGGTGATGCGGTTTTGGCAGTACACCAATGGGCGTGGATAGCGGTTTGAC
TCACGGGGATTTCCAAGTCTCCACCCCATTGACGTCAATGGGAGTTTGTTTTGGCACCAAAATCAACGGG
ACTTTCCAAAATGTCGTAATAACCCCGCCCCGTTGACGCAAATGGGCGGTAGGCGTGTACGGTGGGAGGT
CTATATAAGCAGAGCTCGTTTAGTGAACCGTCAGAATTTTGTAATACGACTCACTATAGGGCGGCCGGGA
ATTCGTCGACTGGATCCGGTACCGAGGAGATCTGCCGCCGCGATCGCCATGGCTGTGGATCTGCTGTCTG
CTCAGGAGCCTGTGACATTCAGGGCTGCGGCCGTGTTCTTCAGCCAGGACGAGTGGTTGCACCTGGACTC
TGCCCAGAGGGCCTTGTACCGGGAGGTGATGCTGGAGAACTACAGCAGCCTGGTCTCACTGGGGATTCCA
TTTTCAATGCCAAAGTTGATTCATCAGTTGCAGCAAGGAGAAGATCCCTGCATGGTGGAAAGAGAAGTCC
CTTCAGATACCCGTCTAGGTTTCAAGACTTGGCTTGAAACAGAAGCATTGCCTCATAGACAGGACATTTT
TATAGAAGAAACATCTCAGGGAATGGTAAAGAAAGAATCCATTAAGGATGGTCACTGGGACATTAACTTT
GAAGAAGCTGTGGAATTTGAGAGCGAGATAGAAGAAGAGCAAGAGAAGAAACCTCTTAGACAAATGATAG
ATTCGCATGAGAAAACCATCAGTGAAGATGGAAACCATACAAGTCTTGAATTGGGGAAAAGCTTATTTAC
AAATACAGCTCTTGTCACACAACAGAGTGTTCCTATAGAAAGGATACCCAATATGTATTATACATTTGGG
AAAGATTTTAAACAGAATTTTGATCTCATGAAATGCTTCCAGATTTACCCAGGAGGAAAACCTCACATCT
GTAATGAATGTGGGAAGAGCTTCAAGCAGAATCTGCATCTTATTGAACATCAGAGAATTCATACAGGTGA
GAAACCCTACAAATGTAATGAGTGTAAAAAAACCTTCAGCCACAGATCATCCCTTCTTTCTCATCAGAGA
ATTCATACTGGAGAGAAACCTTACAAGTGTAATGAATGTGAGAAGGCATTTAGCAACAGTTCAACCCTTA
TCAAACATCTGAGAGTGCATACTGGAGAGAAACCGTATCGATGTAGGGAATGTGGTAAAGCCTTTAGCCA
GTGTTCAACCCTCACTGTACATCAGAGAATTCATACTGGAGAGAAACTCTATAAATGCGGCGAATGTGAG
AAGGCCTTCAACTGTAGAGCAAAACTTCACAGGCATCAAAGAATCCATACAGGTGAGAAACCCTATAAAT
GTAGTGAGTGTGGGAAGGGATACAGCCAGTTTACATCTCTAGCTGAACATCAGAGGTTTCATACTGGAGA
ACAACTGTATACATGCTTGGAATGTGGGAGAACCTTCACACGTATTGTAACCCTTATCGAACATCAGCGA
ATTCACACTGGACAAAAACCTTATCAGTGCAACGAATGTGAGAAAGCCTTCAACCAGTATTCATCCTTTA
ATGAACATCGGAAAATTCATACTGGGGAAAAACTTTATACATGTGAGGAATGTGGGAAAGCCTTTGGTTG
CAAATCTAACCTTTATAGGCATCAGAGAATTCATACTGGAGAGAAACCGTATCAGTGTAATCAGTGGAAA
GGCCTTCAGCCAGTATTCATTTTTAACCGAACAACGCGTACGCGGCCGCTCGAGCAGAAACTCATCTCAG
AAGAGGATCTGGCAGCAAATGATATCCTGGATTACAAGGATGACGACGATAAGGTTTAAACGGCCGGCCG
CGGTCATAGCTGTTTCCTGAACAGATCCCGGGTGGCATCCCTGTGACCCCTCCCCAGTGCCTCTCCTGGC
CCTGGAAGTTGCCACTCCAGTGCCCACCAGCCTTGTCCTAATAAAATTAAGTTGCATCATTTTGTCTGAC
TAGGTGTCCTTCTATAATATTATGGGGTGGAGGGGGGTGGTATGGAGCAAGGGGCAAGTTGGGAAGACAA
CCTGTAGGGCCTGCGGGGTCTATTGGGAACCAAGCTGGAGTGCAGTGGCACAATCTTGGCTCACTGCAAT
CTCCGCCTCCTGGGTTCAAGCGATTCTCCTGCCTCAGCCTCCCGAGTTGTTGGGATTCCAGGCATGCATG
ACCAGGCTCAGCTAATTTTTGTTTTTTTGGTAGAGACGGGGTTTCACCATATTGGCCAGGCTGGTCTCCA
ACTCCTAATCTCAGGTGATCTACCCACCTTGGCCTCCCAAATTGCTGGGATTACAGGCGTGAACCACTGC
TCCCTTCCCTGTCCTTCTGATTTTAAAATAACTATACCAGCAGGAGGACGTCCAGACACAGCATAGGCTA
CCTGGCCATGCCCAACCGGTGGGACATTTGAGTTGCTTGCTTGGCACTGTCCTCTCATGCGTTGGGTCCA
CTCAGTAGATGCCTGTTGAATTGGGTACGCGGCCAGCGGCGAGCGGTATCAGCTCACTCAAAGGCGGTAA
TACGGTTATCCACAGAATCAGGGGATAACGCAGGAAAGAACATGTGAGCAAAAGGCCAGCAAAAGGCCAG
GAACCGTAAAAAGGCCGCGTTGCTGGCGTTTTTCCATAGGCTCCGCCCCCCTGACGAGCATCACAAAAAT
CGACGCTCAAGTCAGAGGTGGCGAAACCCGACAGGACTATAAAGATACCAGGCGTTTCCCCCTGGAAGCT
CCCTCGTGCGCTCTCCTGTTCCGACCCTGCCGCTTACCGGATACCTGTCCGCCTTTCTCCCTTCGGGAAG
CGTGGCGCTTTCTCATAGCTCACGCTGTAGGTATCTCAGTTCGGTGTAGGTCGTTCGCTCCAAGCTGGGC
TGTGTGCACGAACCCCCCGTTCAGCCCGACCGCTGCGCCTTATCCGGTAACTATCGTCTTGAGTCCAACC
CGGTAAGACACGACTTATCGCCACTGGCAGCAGCCACTGGTAACAGGATTAGCAGAGCGAGGTATGTAGG
CGGTGCTACAGAGTTCTTGAAGTGGTGGCCTAACTACGGCTACACTAGAAGAACAGTATTTGGTATCTGC
GCTCTGCTGAAGCCAGTTACCTTCGGAAAAAGAGTTGGTAGCTCTTGATCCGGCAAACAAACCACCGCTG
GTAGCGGTGGTTTTTTTGTTTGCAAGCAGCAGATTACGCGCAGAAAAAAAGGATCTCAAGAAGATCCTTT
GATCTTTTCTACGGGGTCTGACGCTCAGTGGAACGAAAACTCACGTTAAGGGATTTTGGTCATGAGATTA
TCAAAAAGGATCTTCACCTAGATCCTTTTAAATTAAAAATGAAGTTTTAAATCAATCTAAAGTATATATG
AGTAACCTGAGGCTATGGCAGGGCCTGCCGCCCCGACGTTGGCTGCGAGCCCTGGGCCTTCACCCGAACT
TGGGGGGTGGGGTGGGGAAAAGGAAGAAACGCGGGCGTATTGGCCCCAATGGGGTCTCGGTGGGGTATCG
ACAGAGTGCCAGCCCTGGGACCGAACCCCGCGTTTATGAACAAACGACCCAACACCGTGCGTTTTATTCT
GTCTTTTTATTGCCGTCATAGCGCGGGTTCCTTCCGGTATTGTCTCCTTCCGTGTTTCAGTTAGCCTCCC
CCTAGGGTGGGCGAAGAACTCCAGCATGAGATCCCCGCGCTGGAGGATCATCCAGCCGGCGTCCCGGAAA
ACGATTCCGAAGCCCAACCTTTCATAGAAGGCGGCGGTGGAATCGAAATCTCGTGATGGCAGGTTGGGCG
TCGCTTGGTCGGTCATTTCGAACCCCAGAGTCCCGCTCAGAAGAACTCGTCAAGAAGGCGATAGAAGGCG
ATGCGCTGCGAATCGGGAGCGGCGATACCGTAAAGCACGAGGAAGCGGTCAGCCCATTCGCCGCCAAGCT
CTTCAGCAATATCACGGGTAGCCAACGCTATGTCCTGATAGCGATCCGCCACACCCAGCCGGCCACAGTC
GATGAATCCAGAAAAGCGGCCATTTTCCACCATGATATTCGGCAAGCAGGCATCGCCATGGGTCACGACG
AGATCCTCGCCGTCGGGCATGCTCGCCTTGAGCCTGGCGAACAGTTCGGCTGGCGCGAGCCCCTGATGCT
CTTCGTCCAGATCATCCTGATCGACAAGACCGGCTTCCATCCGAGTACGTGCTCGCTCGATGCGATGTTT
CGCTTGGTGGTCGAATGGGCAGGTAGCCGGATCAAGCGTATGCAGCCGCCGCATTGCATCAGCCATGATG
GATACTTTCTCGGCAGGAGCAAGGTGAGATGACAGGAGATCCTGCCCCGGCACTTCGCCCAATAGCAGCC
AGTCCCTTCCCGCTTCAGTGACAACGTCGAGCACAGCTGCGCAAGGAACGCCCGTCGTGGCCAGCCACGA
TAGCCGCGCTGCCTCGTCTTGCAGTTCATTCAGGGCACCGGACAGGTCGGTCTTGACAAAAAGAACCGGG
CGCCCCTGCGCTGACAGCCGGAACACGGCGGCATCAGAGCAGCCGATTGTCTGTTGTGCCCAGTCATAGC
CGAATAGCCTCTCCACCCAAGCGGCCGGAGAACCTGCGTGCAATCCATCTTGTTCAATCATGCGAAACGA
TCCTCATCCTGTCTCTTGATCGATCTTTGCAAAAGCCTAGGCCTCCAAAAAAGCCTCCTCACTACTTCTG
GAATAGCTCAGAGGCCGAGGCGGCCTCGGCCTCTGCATAAATAAAAAAAATTAGTCAGCCATGGGGCGGA
GAATGGGCGGAACTGGGCGGAGTTAGGGGCGGGATGGGCGGAGTTAGGGGCGGGACTATGGTTGCTGACT
AATTGAGATGCATGCTTTGCATACTTCTGCCTGCTGGGGAGCCTGGGGACTTTCCACACCTGGTTGCTGA
CTAATTGAGATGCATGCTTTGCATACTTCTGCCTGCTGGGGAGCCTGGGGACTTTCCACACCCTAACTGA
CACACATTCCACAGCTGGTTCTTTCCGCCTCAGGACTCTTCCTTTTTCAATATTATTGAAGCATTTATCA
GGGTTATTGTCTCATGAGCGGATACATATTTGAATGTATTTAGAAAAATAAACAAATAGGGGTTCCGCGC
ACATTTCCCCGAAAAGTGCCACCTG
[124 nt withheld, positions 5906-6029]
C
[91 nt withheld, positions 6031-6121]
A
[49 nt withheld, positions 6123-6171]
CCTTTGACGTTGGAGTCCACGTTCTTT
[37 nt withheld, positions 6199-6235]
ACCCTATCTCGGTCTATTCTTTTGATTTATAAGGGATTTTGCCGATTTCGGCCTATTGGTTAAAAAATGA
GCTGATTTAACAAAAATTTAACGCGAATTTT
